>Addgene plasmid #153165 | pAM-AAV-mSncg-0.66kb-EGFP | addgene full sequence | sequence record 301975 | Addgene NGS Result
TGCGGGACGGCGTTACCAGAAACTCAGAAGGTTCGTCCAACCAAACCGACTCTGACGGCAGTTTACGAGA
GAGATGATAGGGTCTGCTTCAGTAAGCCAGATGCTACACAATTAGGCTTGTACATATTGTCGTTAGAACG
CGGCTACAATTAATACATAACCTTATGTATCATACACATACGATTTAGGTGACACTATAGAATACACGGA
ATTAATTCTAGCTGCGCGCTCGCTCGCTCACTGAGGCCGCCCGGGCAAAGCCCGGGCGTCGGGCGACCTT
TGGTCGCCCGGCCTCAGTGAGCGAGCGAGCGCGCAGAGAGGGAGTGGCCAACTCCATCACTAGGGGTTCC
TTGTAGTTAATGATTAACCCGCCATGCTACTTATCTACGTAGCCATGCTCTAGGTACCATTGACGTCAAT
AATGACGTATGTTCCCATAGTAACGCCAATAGGGACTTTCCATTGACGTCAATGGGTGGAGTATTTACGG
TAAACTGCCCACTTGGCAGTACATCAAGTGTATCATATGCTATGGGAACTAGCAGGTGGGTGGGAACTCA
GAGAAGGAAAGGGACTATGCTAGAATCACACAGCGGGCAGCCCAGTCTAGGGCATGGGGAGCAGCTTTGG
GTGTTTCTGGCCTCAGCCTTCCAACAGGTTTGGCTAGAGCTCCAGGCTCAAGAGCATCCAGGATACAGTG
GGGAACTGGATAACAGGGCAGCCTGCAGGTTGGCCATTCATTGGATTGGCCCTGACCCCGGCCCAGCCTG
GGACACTGAGGCATCATCAGTCAAGGCACTTTTCTTCTGCATATAAGAGCCAGGGCACGAGACCACCAGG
GCTTTCCAAGGATGAATGAGGTGTAATGATAGATTAGGATATGTCCAGCCTCCAACACGCTCTCCCTCCC
CCAGGGCCAACAAGAGTCAGCAGGGCAGAATAGAGCCAGTAGGGGCCCGGGCCCTGCTCGCTGGTATCCC
CGTGAGGCATGCCTTCTCTCTGGCCCGCCCTCCCTGCCCCCACCCTGGCCCGGGCTGGCTGGGCTCCAGC
CAGCAGCCACAGCATCAATATTTCATCTGCGTCAATAAGAGGCAGTAGCAGCAGAGACAGCGGCTGCGGC
AGCACTCCAGTCCATAGCTTGCAGCAGCCAGGTTCCATCCTTGCAAACACCATGGACGTCTTCAAGGAAT
TCATGGTGAGCAAGGGCGAGGAGCTGTTCACCGGGGTGGTGCCCATCCTGGTCGAGCTGGACGGCGACGT
AAACGGCCACAAGTTCAGCGTGTCCGGCGAGGGCGAGGGCGATGCCACCTACGGCAAGCTGACCCTGAAG
TTCATCTGCACCACCGGCAAGCTGCCCGTGCCCTGGCCCACCCTCGTGACCACCCTGACCTACGGCGTGC
AGTGCTTCAGCCGCTACCCCGACCACATGAAGCAGCACGACTTCTTCAAGTCCGCCATGCCCGAAGGCTA
CGTCCAGGAGCGCACCATCTTCTTCAAGGACGACGGCAACTACAAGACCCGCGCCGAGGTGAAGTTCGAG
GGCGACACCCTGGTGAACCGCATCGAGCTGAAGGGCATCGACTTCAAGGAGGACGGCAACATCCTGGGGC
ACAAGCTGGAGTACAACTACAACAGCCACAACGTCTATATCATGGCCGACAAGCAGAAGAACGGCATCAA
GGTGAACTTCAAGATCCGCCACAACATCGAGGACGGCAGCGTGCAGCTCGCCGACCACTACCAGCAGAAC
ACCCCCATCGGCGACGGCCCCGTGCTGCTGCCCGACAACCACTACCTGAGCACCCAGTCCGCCCTGAGCA
AAGACCCCAACGAGAAGCGCGATCACATGGTCCTGCTGGAGTTCGTGACCGCCGCCGGGATCACTCTCGG
CATGGACGAGCTGTACAAGTAAAGATCTACGCGTGGTACCTCTAGAGTCGACCCGGGCGGCCTCGAGAAG
CTTATCGATAATCAACCTCTGGATTACAAAATTTGTGAAAGATTGACTGGTATTCTTAACTATGTTGCTC
CTTTTACGCTATGTGGATACGCTGCTTTAATGCCTTTGTATCATGCTATTGCTTCCCGTATGGCTTTCAT
TTTCTCCTCCTTGTATAAATCCTGGTTGCTGTCTCTTTATGAGGAGTTGTGGCCCGTTGTCAGGCAACGT
GGCGTGGTGTGCACTGTGTTTGCTGACGCAACCCCCACTGGTTGGGGCATTGCCACCACCTGTCAGCTCC
TTTCCGGGACTTTCGCTTTCCCCCTCCCTATTGCCACGGCGGAACTCATCGCCGCCTGCCTTGCCCGCTG
CTGGACAGGGGCTCGGCTGTTGGGCACTGACAATTCCGTGGTGTTGTCGGGGAAATCATCGTCCTTTCCT
TGGCTGCTCGCCTGTGTTGCCACCTGGATTCTGCGCGGGACGTCCTTCTGCTACGTCCCTTCGGCCCTCA
ATCCAGCGGACCTTCCTTCCCGCGGCCTGCTGCCGGCTCTGCGGCCTCTTCCGCGTCTTCGCCTTCGCCC
TCAGACGAGTCGGATCTCCCTTTGGGCCGCCTCCCCGCATCGATACCGTCGACTCGCTGATCAGCCTCGA
CTGTGCCTTCTAGTTGCCAGCCATCTGTTGTTTGCCCCTCCCCCGTGCCTTCCTTGACCCTGGAAGGTGC
CACTCCCACTGTCCTTTCCTAATAAAATGAGGAAATTGCATCGCATTGTCTGAGTAGGTGTCATTCTATT
CTGGGGGGTGGGGTGGGGCAGGACAGCAAGGGGGAGGATTGGGAAGACAATAGCAGGCATGCTGGGGATG
CGGTGGGCTCTATGGCTTCTGAGGCGGAAAGAACCAGCTGGGGCTCGACTAGAGCATGGCTACGTAGATA
AGTAGCATGGCGGGTTAATCATTAACTACAAGGAACCCCTAGTGATGGAGTTGGCCACTCCCTCTCTGCG
CGCTCGCTCGCTCACTGAGGCCGGGCGACCAAAGGTCGCCCGACGCCCGGGCGGCCTCAGTGAGCGAGCG
AGCGCGCAGAGCTTTTTGCAAAAGCCTAGGCCTCCAAAAAAGCCTCCTCACTACTTCTGGAATAGCTCAG
AGGCCGAGGCGGCCTCGGCCTCTGCATAAATAAAAAAAATTAGTCAGCCATGGGGCGGAGAATGGGCGGA
ACTGGGCGGAGTTAGGGGCGGGATGGGCGGAGTTAGGGGCGGGACTATGGTTGCTGACTAATTGAGATGC
ATGCTTTGCATACTTCTGCCTGCTGGGGAGCCTGGGGACTTTCCACACCTGGTTGCTGACTAATTGAGAT
GCATGCTTTGCATACTTCTGCCTGCTGGGGAGCCTGGGGACTTTCCACACCCTAACTGACACACATTCCA
CAGCTGCATTAATGAATCGGCCAACGCGCGGGGAGAGGCGGTTTGCGTATTGGGCGCTCTTCCGCTTCCT
CGCTCACTGACTCGCTGCGCTCGGTCGTTCGGCTGCGGCGAGCGGTATCAGCTCACTCAAAGGCGGTAAT
ACGGTTATCCACAGAATCAGGGGATAACGCAGGAAAGAACATGTGAGCAAAAGGCCAGCAAAAGGCCAGG
AACCGTAAAAAGGCCGCGTTGCTGGCGTTTTTCCATAGGCTCCGCCCCCCTGACGAGCATCACAAAAATC
GACGCTCAAGTCAGAGGTGGCGAAACCCGACAGGACTATAAAGATACCAGGCGTTTCCCCCTGGAAGCTC
CCTCGTGCGCTCTCCTGTTCCGACCCTGCCGCTTACCGGATACCTGTCCGCCTTTCTCCCTTCGGGAAGC
GTGGCGCTTTCTCATAGCTCACGCTGTAGGTATCTCAGTTCGGTGTAGGTCGTTCGCTCCAAGCTGGGCT
GTGTGCACGAACCCCCCGTTCAGCCCGACCGCTGCGCCTTATCCGGTAACTATCGTCTTGAGTCCAACCC
GGTAAGACACGACTTATCGCCACTGGCAGCAGCCACTGGTAACAGGATTAGCAGAGCGAGGTATGTAGGC
GGTGCTACAGAGTTCTTGAAGTGGTGGCCTAACTACGGCTACACTAGAAGAACAGTATTTGGTATCTGCG
CTCTGCTGAAGCCAGTTACCTTCGGAAAAAGAGTTGGTAGCTCTTGATCCGGCAAACAAACCACCGCTGG
TAGCGGTGGTTTTTTTGTTTGCAAGCAGCAGATTACGCGCAGAAAAAAAGGATCTCAAGAAGATCCTTTG
ATCTTTTCTACGGGGTCTGACGCTCAGTGGAACGAAAACTCACGTTAAGGGATTTTGGTCATGAGATTAT
CAAAAAGGATCTTCACCTAGATCCTTTTAAATTAAAAATGAAGTTTTAAATCAATCTAAAGTATATATGA
GTAAACTTGGTCTGACAGTTACCAATGCTTAATCAGTGAGGCACCTATCTCAGCGATCTGTCTATTTCGT
TCATCCATAGTTGCCTGACTCCCCGTCGTGTAGATAACTACGATACGGGAGGGCTTACCATCTGGCCCCA
GTGCTGCAATGATACCGCGAGACCCACGCTCACCGGCTCCAGATTTATCAGCAATAAACCAGCCAGCCGG
AAGGGCCGAGCGCAGAAGTGGTCCTGCAACTTTATCCGCCTCCATCCAGTCTATTAATTGTTGCCGGGAA
GCTAGAGTAAGTAGTTCGCCAGTTAATAGTTTGCGCAACGTTGTTGCCATTGCTACAGGCATCGTGGTGT
CACGCTCGTCGTTTGGTATGGCTTCATTCAGCTCCGGTTCCCAACGATCAAGGCGAGTTACATGATCCCC
CATGTTGTGCAAAAAAGCGGTTAGCTCCTTCGGTCCTCCGATCGTTGTCAGAAGTAAGTTGGCCGCAGTG
TTATCACTCATGGTTATGGCAGCACTGCATAATTCTCTTACTGTCATGCCATCCGTAAGATGCTTTTCTG
TGACTGGTGAGTACTCAACCAAGTCATTCTGAGAATAGTGTATGCGGCGACCGAGTTGCTCTTGCCCGGC
GTCAATACGGGATAATACCGCGCCACATAGCAGAACTTTAAAAGTGCTCATCATTGGAAAACGTTCTTCG
GGGCGAAAACTCTCAAGGATCTTACCGCTGTTGAGATCCAGTTCGATGTAACCCACTCGTGCACCCAACT
GATCTTCAGCATCTTTTACTTTCACCAGCGTTTCTGGGTGAGCAAAAACAGGAAGGCAAAATGCCGCAAA
AAAGGGAATAAGGGCGACACGGAAATGTTGAATACTCATACTCTTCCTTTTTCAATATTATTGAAGCATT
TATCAGGGTTATTGTCTCATGAGCGGATACATATTTGAATGTATTTAGAAAAATAAACAAATAGGGGTTC
CGCGCACATTTCCCCGAAAAGTGCCACCTGACGTCTAAGAAACCATTATTATCATGACATTAACCTATAA
AAATAGGCGTATCACGAGGCCCTTTCGTCTCGCGCGTTTCGGTGATGACGGTGAAAACCTCTGACACATG
CAGCTCCCGGAGACGGTCACAGCTTGTCTGTAAGCGGATGCCGGGAGCAGACAAGCCCGTCAGGGCGCGT
CAGCGGGTGTTGGCGGGTGTCGGGGCTGGCTTAACTATGCGGCATCAGAGCAGATTGTACTGAGAGTGCA
CCATTCGACGCTCTCCCTTATGCGACTCCTGCATTAGGAAGCAGCCCAGTAGTAGGTTGAGGCCGTTGAG
CACCGCCGCCGCAAGGAATGGTGCATGCAAGGAGATGGCGCCCAACAGTCCCCCGGCCACGGGGCCTGCC
ACCATACCCACGCCGAAACAAGCGCTCATGAGCCCGAAGTGGCGAGCCCGATCTTCCCCATCGGTGATGT
CGGCGATATAGGCGCCAGCAACCGCACCTGTGGCGCCGGTGATGCCGGCCACGATGCGTCCGGCGTAGAG
GATCTGGCTAGCGATGACCCTGCTGATTGGTTCGCTGACCATTTCCGGG
Features (pLannotate 1.2.2; 17 found; start..end, strand, type, name):
    183..201     +  promoter       SP6 promoter: promoter for bacteriophage SP6 RNA polymerase
    220..351     -  repeat_region  AAV2 ITR (fragment): inverted terminal repeat of adeno-associated virus serotype 2 inverted
    407..530     +  enhancer       CMV enhancer (fragment): human cytomegalovirus immediate early enhancer
   1193..1912    +  CDS            EGFP: the original enhanced GFP (Yang et al., 1996) mammalian codon-optimized
   1970..2558    +  misc_feature   WPRE: woodchuck hepatitis virus posttranscriptional regulatory element
   2591..2815    +  polyA_signal   bGH poly(A) signal: bovine growth hormone polyadenylation signal
   2819..2840    +  promoter       SV40 promoter (fragment): SV40 enhancer and early promoter
   2901..2992    +  repeat_region  AAV2 ITR (fragment): inverted terminal repeat of adeno-associated virus serotype 2 inverted
   2992..3021    -  repeat_region  AAV2 ITR (fragment): inverted terminal repeat of adeno-associated virus serotype 2 inverted
   3025..3354    -  promoter       SV40 promoter: SV40 enhancer and early promoter
   3361..3417    -  CDS            lacI (fragment): lac repressor; lacI; The lac repressor binds to the lac operator to inhibit transcription in E. coli. This inhibition can be relieved by adding lactose or isopropyl-β-D-thiogalactopyranoside (IPTG).
   3600..4188    -  rep_origin     ori: high-copy-number ColE1/pMB1/pBR322/pUC origin of replication
   4359..5219    -  CDS            AmpR: β-lactamase; bla; confers resistance to ampicillin, carbenicillin, and related antibiotics
   5220..5324    -  promoter       AmpR promoter: bla
   5419..5454    +  CDS            rop (fragment): Rop protein, which maintains plasmids at low copy number; rop
   5556..5604    +  misc_feature   bom (fragment): basis of mobility region from pBR322
   5605..5884    -  CDS            TcR (fragment): tetracycline efflux protein; tet; confers resistance to tetracycline
