[The description below was written by a language model from this plasmid's Addgene catalogue record and pLannotate feature annotations shown in this document.]
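Description:
pAM-AAV-mSncg-0.66kb-EGFP is an adeno-associated virus transfer plasmid built on a pAAV backbone and classed as a mammalian expression/AAV vector. It is catalogued as an empty backbone that carries a fluorescent reporter. In bacteria it is maintained through a high-copy ColE1/pUC-type origin and selected with ampicillin via the β-lactamase gene and its native promoter. The annotation also picks up short remnants of rop, bom, lacI and the tetracycline resistance gene. These are non-functional leftovers of pBR322-derived ancestry. A full SV40 early promoter and an SP6 promoter lie outside the viral cassette.

The payload sits between AAV2 inverted terminal repeats, annotated here only as fragments. The ITRs are the cis elements needed for replication and packaging of the intervening DNA into AAV particles when rep, cap and helper functions are supplied in trans. Within the ITRs, a short CMV enhancer fragment is followed by an unannotated stretch of roughly 660 bp immediately upstream of EGFP. That position and length are consistent with the truncated 0.66 kb mouse gamma-synuclein (mSncg) promoter named in the record, although the feature table does not label it. EGFP is followed by a WPRE, which enhances transcript stability and expression, and a bovine growth hormone polyadenylation signal.

According to the record, the truncated mSncg promoter drives gene expression in retinal ganglion cells, with EGFP reporting transduced, promoter-active cells. The compact promoter leaves more packaging capacity than a longer version would. The sequenced record (5,929 nt) is slightly larger than the listed backbone size of 5,718 bp.
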