Addgene plasmid #153165: pAM-AAV-mSncg-0.66kb-EGFP
Purpose: (Empty Backbone) Truncated mouse gamma-synuclein (mSncg-0.66kb) promoter-mediates gene expression in retinal ganglion cells with fluorescent reporter
Depositing lab: Yang Hu. Depositing organization: Stanford University. Publication: Mouse gamma-Synuclein Promoter-Mediated Gene Expression and Editing in Mammalian Retinal Ganglion Cells. Wang Q, Zhuang PS, Huang H, Li L, Liu L, Webber HC, Dalal R, Siew L, Fligor CM, Chang KC, Nahmou M, Kreymerman A, Sun Y, Meyer JS, Goldberg JL, Hu Y. J Neurosci. 2020 Apr 9. pii: JNEUROSCI.0102-20.2020. doi: 10.1523/JNEUROSCI.0102-20.2020. PubMed 32300046.
Backbone
  Vector backbone: pAAV
  Backbone size (bp): 5718
  Vector type: Mammalian Expression, AAV
Growth in bacteria
  Bacterial resistance: Ampicillin, 100 μg/mL
  Growth temperature: 37°C
  Growth strain: NEB Stable
  Copy number: Unknown
Terms and licenses: Academic/Nonprofit Terms; Industry Terms: Not Available to Industry
How to cite: pAM-AAV-mSncg-0.66kb-EGFP was a gift from Yang Hu (Addgene plasmid # 153165 ; http://n2t.net/addgene:153165 ; RRID:Addgene_153165)
