>Addgene plasmid #153165 | pAM-AAV-mSncg-0.66kb-EGFP | depositor partial sequence | sequence record 296414 | pAM-AAV-mSncg-0.66kb-EGFP sequence 2809 bps
CTGCGCGCTCGCTCGCTCACTGAGGCCGCCCGGGCAAAGCCCGGGCGTCGGGCGACCTTTGGTCGCCCGG
CCTCAGTGAGCGAGCGAGCGCGCAGAGAGGGAGTGGCCAACTCCATCACTAGGGGTTCCTTGTAGTTAAT
GATTAACCCGCCATGCTACTTATTTACGTAGCCATGCTCTAGGTACCATTGACGTCAATAATGACGTATG
TTCCCATAGTAACGCCAATAGGGACTTTCCATTGACGTCAATGGGTGGAGTATTTACGGTAAACTGCCCA
CTTGGCAGTACATCAAGTGTATCATATGCTATGGGAACTAGCAGGTGGGTGGGAACTCAGAGAAGGAAAG
GGACTATGCTAGAATCACACAGCGGGCAGCCCAGTCTAGGGCATGGGGAGCAGCTTTGGGTGTTTCTGGC
CTCAGCCTTCCAACAGGTTTGGCTAGAGCTCCAGGCTCAAGAGCATCCAGGATACAGTGGGGAACTGGAT
AACAGGGCAGCCTGCAGGTTGGCCATTCATTGGATTGGCCCTGACCCCGGCCCAGCCTGGGACACTGAGG
CATCATCAGTCAAGGCACTTTTCTTCTGCATATAAGAGCCAGGGCACGAGACCACCAGGGCTTTCCAAGG
ATGAATGAGGTGTAATGATAGATTAGGATATGTCCAGCCTCCAACACGCTCTCCCTCCCCCAGGGCCAAC
AAGAGTCAGCAGGGCAGAATAGAGCCAGTAGGGGCCCGGGCCCTGCTCGCTGGTATCCCCGTGAGGCATG
CCTTCTCTCTGGCCCGCCCTCCCTGCCCCCACCCTGGCCCGGGCTGGCTGGGCTCCAGCCAGCAGCCACA
GCATCAATATTTCATCTGCGTCAATAAGAGGCAGTAGCAGCAGAGACAGCGGCTGCGGCAGCACTCCAGT
CCATAGCTTGCAGCAGCCAGGTTCCATCCTTGCAAACACCATGGACGTCTTCAAGGAATTCATGGTGAGC
AAGGGCGAGGAGCTGTTCACCGGGGTGGTGCCCATCCTGGTCGAGCTGGACGGCGACGTAAACGGCCACA
AGTTCAGCGTGTCCGGCGAGGGCGAGGGCGATGCCACCTACGGCAAGCTGACCCTGAAGTTCATCTGCAC
CACCGGCAAGCTGCCCGTGCCCTGGCCCACCCTCGTGACCACCCTGACCTACGGCGTGCAGTGCTTCAGC
CGCTACCCCGACCACATGAAGCAGCACGACTTCTTCAAGTCCGCCATGCCCGAAGGCTACGTCCAGGAGC
GCACCATCTTCTTCAAGGACGACGGCAACTACAAGACCCGCGCCGAGGTGAAGTTCGAGGGCGACACCCT
GGTGAACCGCATCGAGCTGAAGGGCATCGACTTCAAGGAGGACGGCAACATCCTGGGGCACAAGCTGGAG
TACAACTACAACAGCCACAACGTCTATATCATGGCCGACAAGCAGAAGAACGGCATCAAGGTGAACTTCA
AGATCCGCCACAACATCGAGGACGGCAGCGTGCAGCTCGCCGACCACTACCAGCAGAACACCCCCATCGG
CGACGGCCCCGTGCTGCTGCCCGACAACCACTACCTGAGCACCCAGTCCGCCCTGAGCAAAGACCCCAAC
GAGAAGCGCGATCACATGGTCCTGCTGGAGTTCGTGACCGCCGCCGGGATCACTCTCGGCATGGACGAGC
TGTACAAGTAAAGATCTACGCGTGGTACCTCTAGAGTCGACCCGGGCGGCCTCGAGAAGCTTATCGATAA
TCAACCTCTGGATTACAAAATTTGTGAAAGATTGACTGGTATTCTTAACTATGTTGCTCCTTTTACGCTA
TGTGGATACGCTGCTTTAATGCCTTTGTATCATGCTATTGCTTCCCGTATGGCTTTCATTTTCTCCTCCT
TGTATAAATCCTGGTTGCTGTCTCTTTATGAGGAGTTGTGGCCCGTTGTCAGGCAACGTGGCGTGGTGTG
CACTGTGTTTGCTGACGCAACCCCCACTGGTTGGGGCATTGCCACCACCTGTCAGCTCCTTTCCGGGACT
TTCGCTTTCCCCCTCCCTATTGCCACGGCGGAACTCATCGCCGCCTGCCTTGCCCGCTGCTGGACAGGGG
CTCGGCTGTTGGGCACTGACAATTCCGTGGTGTTGTCGGGGAAATCATCGTCCTTTCCTTGGCTGCTCGC
CTGTGTTGCCACCTGGATTCTGCGCGGGACGTCCTTCTGCTACGTCCCTTCGGCCCTCAATCCAGCGGAC
CTTCCTTCCCGCGGCCTGCTGCCGGCTCTGCGGCCTCTTCCGCGTCTTCGCCTTCGCCCTCAGACGAGTC
GGATCTCCCTTTGGGCCGCCTCCCCGCATCGATACCGTCGACTCGCTGATCAGCCTCGACTGTGCCTTCT
AGTTGCCAGCCATCTGTTGTTTGCCCCTCCCCCGTGCCTTCCTTGACCCTGGAAGGTGCCACTCCCACTG
TCCTTTCCTAATAAAATGAGGAAATTGCATCGCATTGTCTGAGTAGGTGTCATTCTATTCTGGGGGGTGG
GGTGGGGCAGGACAGCAAGGGGGAGGATTGGGAAGACAATAGCAGGCATGCTGGGGATGCGGTGGGCTCT
ATGGCTTCTGAGGCGGAAAGAACCAGCTGGGGCTCGACTAGAGCATGGCTACGTAGATAAGTAGCATGGC
GGGTTAATCATTAACTACAAGGAACCCCTAGTGATGGAGTTGGCCACTCCCTCTCTGCGCGCTCGCTCGC
TCACTGAGGCCGGGCGACCAAAGGTCGCCCGACGCCCGGGCTTTGCCCGGGCGGCCTCAGTGAGCGAGCG
AGCGCGCAG
